Addgene plasmid #244012: pUPD3_RBS_RBS24
Purpose: GoldenBraid2.0 Ribosome binding site.
Depositing lab: Christophe Herman. Depositing organization: Baylor College of Medicine. Publication: GoldenBraid2.0 E. coli: a comprehensive and characterized toolkit for enterics. Cooke MB, Welch KT, Ramirez LD, Wen AX, Marciano DC, Herman C. Synth Biol (Oxf). 2025 Aug 14;10(1):ysaf015. doi: 10.1093/synbio/ysaf015. eCollection 2025. PubMed 40927394.
Backbone
  Vector backbone: pUPD3
  Vector type: Bacterial Expression
Growth in bacteria
  Bacterial resistance: Chloramphenicol, 25 μg/mL
  Growth temperature: 37°C
  Growth strain: DH5alpha
  Copy number: High Copy
Gene/Insert
  Gene/Insert name: RBS24
  Species: Synthetic
  Insert size (bp): 15
  Cloning method: Golden Gate
Terms and licenses: Academic/Nonprofit Terms; Industry Terms: Not Available to Industry
How to cite: pUPD3_RBS_RBS24 was a gift from Christophe Herman (Addgene plasmid # 244012 ; http://n2t.net/addgene:244012 ; RRID:Addgene_244012)
