[The description below was written by a language model from this plasmid's Addgene catalogue record and pLannotate feature annotations shown in this document.]
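Description:
pUPD3_RBS_RBS24 is a small (about 2.4 kb) GoldenBraid2.0 part-domestication plasmid that stores a single synthetic ribosome binding site, RBS24, as a reusable cloning module. It belongs to a GoldenBraid2.0 toolkit adapted for E. coli and related enteric bacteria. The backbone is pUPD3, the universal part-entry vector of the GoldenBraid system. It is maintained in E. coli at high copy number through a ColE1/pUC-type origin and selected with chloramphenicol through a cat gene driven by its native cat promoter. An f1 phage origin is also present, a common backbone element that permits single-stranded DNA production with helper phage.

The payload is only 15 bp and was not picked up as a distinct feature by the automated annotation. It presumably lies in the cloning region bracketed by the T7 and SP6 phage promoters, which flank the insertion site across the circular junction of the sequence record. The short lacZα fragment next to the T7 promoter looks like a remnant of a lacZα screening cassette displaced when the part was inserted, although the record does not say so. A short tet promoter fragment is also annotated and appears to be backbone residue rather than a functional element.

Although catalogued as a bacterial expression vector, the plasmid contains no coding sequence for the RBS to act on and expresses nothing beyond its resistance marker. It serves as a donor: in Golden Gate reactions using type IIS restriction enzymes, the RBS part is released with defined overhangs and assembled in order with promoter, coding sequence and terminator parts into transcriptional units. Its name suggests it is one of a numbered series of RBS parts, but the record gives no translation strength for it.
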