Features (pLannotate 1.2.2; 8 found; start..end, strand, type, name):
     67..85      -  promoter       SP6 promoter: promoter for bacteriophage SP6 RNA polymerase
    232..820     -  rep_origin     ori: high-copy-number ColE1/pMB1/pBR322/pUC origin of replication
    935..1037    +  promoter       cat promoter: promoter of the E. coli cat gene encoding chloramphenicol acetyltransferase
   1038..1694    +  CDS            cat: CAT_ECOLX - Experimental evidence at protein level: Swiss-Prot protein existence level 1. This enzyme is an effector of chloramphenicol resistance in bacteria. From Escherichia coli. This protein is used as a marker in many commonly used cloning vectors, such as pACYC184.
   1782..1799    -  promoter       tet promoter (fragment): E. coli promoter for tetracycline efflux protein gene
   1810..2265    +  rep_origin     f1 ori (sequence partly withheld): f1 bacteriophage origin of replication; arrow indicates direction of (+) strand synthesis
   2284..2305    -  CDS            lacZα (fragment): LacZα fragment of β-galactosidase; lacZ fragment
   2308..2326    +  promoter       T7 promoter: promoter for bacteriophage T7 RNA polymerase
>Addgene plasmid #244012 | pUPD3_RBS_RBS24 | addgene full sequence | sequence record 487843 | Addgene NGS Result
GGTCTCGCAAAGAGAGTAATATTTCAAATGCGAGACCACTCATCGCCCAATCACTAGTGAATTCGTTCTA
TAGTGTCACCTAAATACCATAGAGCCGTTGGTCATAGCTGTTTCCTGTCCAGGCATCATGACACGGTTAT
CCACAGAATCAGGGGATAACGCAGGAAAGAACATGTGAGCAAAAGGCCAGCAAAAGGCCAGGAACCGTAA
AAAGGCCGCGTTGCTGGCGTTTTTCCATAGGCTCCGCCCCCCTGACGAGCATCACAAAAATCGACGCTCA
AGTCAGAGGTGGCGAAACCCGACAGGACTATAAAGATACCAGGCGTTTCCCCCTGGAAGCTCCCTCGTGC
GCTCTCCTGTTCCGACCCTGCCGCTTACCGGATACCTGTCCGCCTTTCTCCCTTCGGGAAGCGTGGCGCT
TTCTCATAGCTCACGCTGTAGGTATCTCAGTTCGGTGTAGGTCGTTCGCTCCAAGCTGGGCTGTGTGCAC
GAACCCCCCGTTCAGCCCGACCGCTGCGCCTTATCCGGTAACTATCGTCTTGAGTCCAACCCGGTAAGAC
ACGACTTATCGCCACTGGCAGCAGCCACTGGTAACAGGATTAGCAGAGCGAGGTATGTAGGCGGTGCTAC
AGAGTTCTTGAAGTGGTGGCCTAACTACGGCTACACTAGAAGAACAGTATTTGGTATCTGCGCTCTGCTG
AAGCCAGTTACCTTCGGAAAAAGAGTTGGTAGCTCTTGATCCGGCAAACAAACCACCGCTGGTAGCGGTG
GTTTTTTTGTTTGCAAGCAGCAGATTACGCGCAGAAAAAAAGGATCTCAAGAAGATCCTTTGATCTTTTC
TACGGGGTCTGACGCTCAGTGGAACGAAAACTCACGTTAAGGGATTTTGGTCATGAGATTATCAAAAAGG
ATCTTCACCTAGATCCTTTTGTGATGATCGGCACGTAAGAGGTTCCAACTTTCACCATAATGAAATAAGA
TCACTACCGGGCGTATTTTTTGAGTTATCGAGATTTTCAGGAGCTAAGGAAGCTAAAATGGAGAAAAAAA
TCACTGGATATACCACCGTTGATATATCCCAATGGCATCGTAAAGAACATTTTGAGGCATTTCAGTCAGT
TGCTCAATGTACCTATAACCAGACCGTTCAGCTGGATATTACGGCCTTTTTAAAGACCGTAAAGAAAAAT
AAGCACAAGTTTTATCCGGCCTTTATTCACATTCTTGCCCGCCTGATGAATGCTCATCCGGAATTCCGTA
TGGCAATGAAAGACGGTGAGCTGGTGATATGGGATAGTGTTCACCCTTGTTACACCGTTTTCCATGAGCA
AACTGAAACGTTTTCATCGCTCTGGAGTGAATACCACGACGATTTCCGGCAGTTTCTACACATATATTCG
CAAGATGTGGCGTGTTACGGTGAAAACCTGGCCTATTTCCCTAAAGGGTTTATTGAGAATATGTTTTTCG
TGTCAGCCAATCCCTGGGTGAGTTTCACCAGTTTTGATTTAAACGTGGCCAATATGGACAACTTCTTCGC
CCCCGTTTTCACCATGGGCAAATATTATACGCAAGGCGACAAGGTGCTGATGCCGCTGGCGATTCAGGTT
CATCATGCCGTTTGTGATGGCTTCCATGTCGGCAGAATGCTTAATGAATTACAACAGTACTGCGATGAGT
GGCAGGGCGGGGCGTAATTTTTTTAAGGCAGTTATTGGTGCCCTTAAACGCCTGGTTGCTACGCCTGAAT
AAGTGATAATAAGCGGATGAATGGCAGAAATTCGATGATAAGCTGTCAAACATGATGT
[125 nt withheld, positions 1809-1933]
C
[91 nt withheld, positions 1935-2025]
AGGGTGATGGTTCACGTAGTGGGCCAGCGCCCTGATAGACGGTTTTTCGCCCTTTGACGTTGGAGTCCAC
GTTCTTT
[37 nt withheld, positions 2103-2139]
ACCCTATCTCGGTCTATTCTTTTGATTTATAAGGGATTTTGCCGATTTCGGCCTATTGGTTAAAAAATGA
GCTGATTTAACAAAAATTTAACGCGAATTTTAACAAAATATTAACGCTTACAATTTTAACATTGTAGAAA
CGCATGTAAAACGACGGCCAGTGAATTGTAATACGACTCACTATAGGGTGAATTCCGCTTAGGACCTTAG
ATATTGATCTCAA
